Addgene plasmid #62288: pAB-LIC C
Purpose: (Empty Backbone) Baculovirus expression vector for secretion with N-terminal Honeybee melittin signal and C-terminal 8xHis tag
Depositing lab: Cheryl Arrowsmith. Depositing organization: University of Toronto.
Backbone
  Vector backbone: pAB-bee
  Backbone size (bp): 10000
  Modifications to backbone: Adds one or two (A) amino acids after the signalase cleavage site before the 8xHis tag
  Vector type: Insect Expression ; Baculovirus
  Promoter: polyhedrin
  Tag / fusion protein: 8XHis tag (N terminal on backbone); 8XHis tag (C terminal on backbone)
Growth in bacteria
  Bacterial resistance: Ampicillin, 100 μg/mL
  Growth temperature: 37°C
  Growth strain: DH5alpha
  Copy number: Unknown
Gene/Insert
  Cloning method: Unknown
  Sequencing primers: 5′ phF 5’ AGACGCACAAACTAATATCACAAACTGGA 3’; 3′ mR 5’ CGTGTCGGGTTTAACATTACGGAT 3’
Terms and licenses: Academic/Nonprofit Terms; Industry Terms: Not Available to Industry
How to cite: pAB-LIC C was a gift from Cheryl Arrowsmith (Addgene plasmid # 62288 ; http://n2t.net/addgene:62288 ; RRID:Addgene_62288)
