[The description below was written by a language model from this plasmid's Addgene catalogue record.]
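Description:
pAB-LIC C is an empty baculovirus transfer vector built on the pAB-bee backbone (about 10 kb) for producing secreted recombinant proteins in insect cells. It carries no insert; it is a recipient plasmid into which a coding sequence of interest is placed. In bacteria it is maintained under ampicillin selection. The record gives no copy number and includes no feature table, so the origin of replication and the baculoviral flanking sequences used for recombination into the viral genome are not documented here.

Expression is driven by the polyhedrin promoter, the strong very-late baculovirus promoter that gives high-level transcription in infected insect cells. The cloning region is framed by an N-terminal honeybee melittin signal peptide, which directs the nascent protein into the secretory pathway and is removed by signal peptidase, and by an 8xHis tag for metal-affinity purification from the culture medium. The stated purpose places the His tag at the C-terminus of the expressed protein, whereas the tag field lists an 8xHis tag at both N- and C-terminal positions, and the backbone modification note mentions one or two extra alanine residues after the signal cleavage site before the His tag. The record therefore does not settle the exact tag arrangement, which is best checked against the full sequence.

The name suggests ligation-independent cloning, but the cloning method is recorded as unknown. The vector is typically suited to expressing secreted or extracellular-domain proteins, which benefit from eukaryotic folding and passage through the secretory pathway, for purification and downstream biochemical or structural work.
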