>Addgene plasmid #62288 | pAB-LIC C | addgene partial sequence | sequence record 103884 | Polyhedrin-F 5'-AAATGATAACCATCTCGC-3'
CCTATAAATATTCCGGATTATTCATACCGTCCCACCATCGGGCGCGGATCAGATCTAAAATGAAATTCTT
AGTCAACGTTGCCCTTGTTTTTATGGTCGTATACATTTCTTACATCTATGCGGCCGCTCTCCTGAAAGAT
CCATAACTTCGTATAGCATACATTATACGAAGTTATGCGGCCGCGACGTCCACATATACCTGCCGTTCAC
TATTATTTAGTGAAATGAGATATTATGATATTTTCTGAATTGTGATTAAAAAGGCAACTTTATGCCCATG
CAACAGAAACTATAAAAAATACAGAGAATGAAAAGAAACAGATAGATTTTTTAGTTCTTTAGGCCCGTAG
TCTGCAAATCCTTTTATGATTTTCTATCAAACAAAAGAGGAAAATAGACCAGTTGCAATCCAAACGAGAG
TCTAATAGAATGAGGTCGAAAAGTAAATCGCGCGGGTTTGTTACTGATAAAGCAGGCAAGACCTAAAATG
TGTAAAGGGCAAAGTGTATACTTTGGCGTCACCCCTTACATATTTTAGGTCTTTTTTTATTGTGCGTAAC
TAACTTGCCATCTTCAAACAGGAGGGCTGGAAGAAGCAGACCGCTAACACAGTACATAAAAAAGGAGACA
TGAACGATGAACATCAAAAAGTTTGCAAAACAAGCAACAGTATTAACCTTTACTACCGCACTGCTGGCAG
GAGGCGCAACTCAAGCGTTTGCG
