>Addgene plasmid #62288 | pAB-LIC C | addgene partial sequence | sequence record 103885 | Polyhedrin-R 5'-GTCCAAGTTTCCCTG-3'
CATTACGGATTTCCTTGAAGAGAGTGAGTTTTTGGTTCTTGCCGGGTCCCAGGAAAGGATCGCGTCGACC
TAGGTATTAATCAATTAGTGGTGGTGGTGGTGGTGGTGGTGCTCGACGAATTCCGAAAAGTGCCACCTGA
CGTCAATGCCAATAGGATATCGGCATTTTCTTTTGCGTTTTTATTTGTTAACTGTTAATTGTCCTTGTTC
AAGGATGCTGTCTTTGACAACAGATGTTTTCTTGCCTTTGATGTTCAGCAGGAAGCTAGGCGCAAACGTT
GATTGTTTGTCTGCGTAGAATCCTCTGTTTGTCATATAGCTTGTAATCACGACATTGTTTCCTTTCGCTT
GAGGTACAGCGAAGTGTGAGTAAGTAAAGGTTACATCGTTAGGATCAAGATCCATTTTTAACACAAGGCC
AGTTTTGTTCAGCGGCTTGTATGGGCCAGTTAAAGAATTAGAAACATAACCAAGCATGTAAATATCGTTA
GACGTAATGCCGTCAATCGTCATTTTTGATCCGCGGGAGTCAGTGAACAGGTACCATTTGCCGTTCATTT
TAAAGACGTTCGCGCGTTCAATTTCATCTGTTACTGTGTTA
